>Addgene plasmid #16110 | pcDNAOX-twk13 | addgene partial sequence | sequence record 22821 | T7 5'-TAATACGACTCACTATAGGG-3'
TTGTTCTTTTTGCAGAGCTCAGAATAAACGCTCAACTTTGGCAGAGCTAGCGTCGACGGTATCGATAAGC
TTGATATCGAATTCCTCGAGCACTGTTGGCCTACTGGGGTTTAATTACCCAAGTTTGAGTAGTCGGCGTC
TCAATTGTGTTTGAAACTTGGCGAACCGTCAGACTTCAAGGATAGATCGCACACGACGACAATGTTCGCA
CGCGCGAAATTCGCCCATCACATCTATCGGCGTGCGGAACGGCTGAATCTCTACTTGGACAAAGAGGAAG
GTGAAATCGAAAATTTAGAAGAAGAGATCGACGAAACAACAGAAAAGAAATGGTGGTTAAGGACAAAAAG
GTGGTTTCGATTGGCATTACCTCACTTCGGGCTTGTCCTTTTGTCGATTGGGTACACACTTATAGGAGCG
TTATGTTTTCACCATTATGAGAAACCTTACGAACAACAACTTCGAAACGAAACATCTCGAAGGATAGGAG
AACTGAAAAATCGAGTAATGGATCAGTTATGGAGAATGAGTAATAACGGGACAGCATATTCCACGTGGAG
ACAAACTGCAAACGATGGAATGGATGAACTGATACGAGATGTGTTTTGGGATTATACGAGGAATTATATG
ACACCAGACGATGTAATCTACGGTGATGGTCCAATTAAATGGTCGTTTATGTCGAGCATATTTTTCTCAT
GGACTGCTATAACGACAATAGGATATGGTCACATCGTTCCTCGAACCGATGAAGGACGTGTTGCAATCAT
TTTCTACGCACTTCTTGGTATTCCACTCATCCTTGTC
