[The description below was written by a language model from this plasmid's Addgene catalogue record.]
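Description:
pcDNAOX-twk13 is a dual-purpose expression plasmid built on the pcDNAOX backbone (about 5.7 kb without insert), catalogued for both mammalian cell expression and oocyte expression. It is propagated in E. coli under ampicillin selection, and it carries a neomycin resistance marker so that transfected mammalian cells can be selected with G418. The record does not state the origin of replication or copy number, and it does not explicitly name the promoter that drives the insert. The listed sequencing primers, T7 at the 5′ end and SP6 at the 3′ end, indicate that these phage promoter sequences flank the cloning site. In oocyte expression vectors, such sites are commonly used to make in vitro transcribed RNA for injection, although the record does not say how this plasmid is meant to be used in that respect.

The insert is a roughly 2.2 kb cDNA from Caenorhabditis elegans corresponding to the gene twk-13 (sequence name R04F11.4, alternative name 5M800). It was cloned by restriction digestion between an EcoRI site at the 5′ end and an XbaI site at the 3′ end, both of which remain intact, so the insert can be excised or subcloned. No epitope tags, fusion partners or reporters are recorded. The twk genes encode members of the two-pore-domain (TWIK-like) potassium channel family, and the associated publication surveys the potassium channel families revealed by the C. elegans genome project. The construct is therefore suited to heterologous expression of this nematode channel subunit in mammalian cells or oocytes, for example for functional characterisation, though the record does not describe specific experiments.
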