Addgene plasmid #16110: pcDNAOX-twk13
Depositing lab: Larry Salkoff. Depositing organization: Washington University in Saint Louis. Publication: Eight potassium channel families revealed by the C. elegans genome project. Wei A, Jegla T, Salkoff L. Neuropharmacology. 1996 . 35(7):805-29. 10.1016/0028-3908(96)00126-8 PubMed 8938713.
Backbone
  Vector backbone: pcDNAOX
  Backbone size w/o insert (bp): 5700
  Vector type: Mammalian expression & Oocyte expression
  Selectable markers: Neomycin (select with G418)
Growth in bacteria
  Bacterial resistance: Ampicillin, 100 μg/mL
  Growth temperature: 37°C
  Growth strain: DH5alpha
  Copy number: Unknown
Gene/Insert
  Gene/Insert name: R04F11.4 (alt name: 5M800)
  Species: C. elegans (nematode)
  Insert size (bp): 2225
  GenBank ID: NM_073690
  Entrez Gene: twk-13
  Cloning method: Restriction Enzyme; 5′ cloning site EcoR1 (not destroyed); 3′ cloning site Xba1 (not destroyed)
  Sequencing primers: 5′ T7; 3′ SP6
Terms and licenses: Academic/Nonprofit Terms; Industry Terms: Not Available to Industry
How to cite: pcDNAOX-twk13 was a gift from Larry Salkoff (Addgene plasmid # 16110 ; http://n2t.net/addgene:16110 ; RRID:Addgene_16110)
